Addgene plasmid #137118: pFLinkC-AI(GPG)-FKBP12(P9)-FRB(GPG)-TVMV
Purpose: Protease Switch Clone ID: 2-B3
Depositing lab: Viktor Stein. Depositing organization: Technische Universitaet Darmstadt. Publication: iFLinkC: an iterative functional linker cloning strategy for the combinatorial assembly and recombination of linker peptides with functional domains. Grawe A, Ranglack J, Weyrich A, Stein V. Nucleic Acids Res. 2020 Jan 11. pii: 5700546. doi: 10.1093/nar/gkz1210. PubMed 31925441.
Backbone
  Vector backbone: pFLinkC-XE
  Vector type: Synthetic Biology
Growth in bacteria
  Bacterial resistance: Ampicillin, 100 μg/mL
  Growth temperature: 37°C
  Growth strain: DH5alpha
  Copy number: High Copy
Gene/Insert
  Gene/Insert name: AI(GPG)-FKBP12(P9)-FRB(GPG)-TVMV
  Species: Synthetic
  Cloning method: Restriction Enzyme; 5′ cloning site Unknown (unknown if destroyed); 3′ cloning site Unknown (unknown if destroyed)
Terms and licenses: Academic/Nonprofit Terms; Industry Terms: Not Available to Industry
How to cite: pFLinkC-AI(GPG)-FKBP12(P9)-FRB(GPG)-TVMV was a gift from Viktor Stein (Addgene plasmid # 137118 ; http://n2t.net/addgene:137118 ; RRID:Addgene_137118)
