[The description below was written by a language model from this plasmid's Addgene catalogue record and pLannotate feature annotations shown in this document.]
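Description:
pFLinkC-AI(GPG)-FKBP12(P9)-FRB(GPG)-TVMV is a 4,815-nt synthetic-biology plasmid built on the pFLinkC-XE backbone, the vector family used for iterative functional linker cloning (iFLinkC), in which functional protein domains and linker peptides are assembled and recombined combinatorially by restriction-enzyme cloning. It is maintained in E. coli at high copy through a ColE1/pUC-type origin and selected with ampicillin via a β-lactamase gene driven by its own promoter. A short remnant of a tetracycline resistance gene is also annotated but is only a fragment and would not be functional.

The payload is a single synthetic open reading frame expressed from a T7 promoter, so expression requires a T7 RNA polymerase source. It is followed by the rrnB T1 and T7Te transcription terminators. The annotated order is a cytosolic maltose binding protein (lacking a signal sequence), a Strep-Tag II for affinity capture, human FKBP12, the FRB fragment of human mTOR, and the protease domain of tobacco vein mottling virus (TVMV) nuclear inclusion protein A. The construct name also indicates an N-terminal "AI" module, which the feature table does not annotate separately. It presumably denotes an autoinhibitory element and would lie in the short unannotated region upstream of FKBP12. The bracketed terms name the connecting linkers: GPG between AI and FKBP12, P9 between FKBP12 and FRB, and GPG between FRB and TVMV.

The record describes this as a protease switch (clone 2-B3). FKBP12 and FRB are the classic rapamycin-induced dimerisation pair, so the design is consistent with a TVMV protease whose activity is modulated by ligand-dependent rearrangement of the receptor domains. This clone represents one linker combination from the assembled variants. The exact cloning sites are not recorded.
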