Features (pLannotate 1.2.2; 12 found; start..end, strand, type, name):
    936..1523    +  rep_origin     ori: high-copy-number ColE1/pMB1/pBR322/pUC origin of replication
   1635..1714    -  CDS            TcR (fragment): tetracycline efflux protein; tet; confers resistance to tetracycline
   1743..1761    +  promoter       T7 promoter: promoter for bacteriophage T7 RNA polymerase
   1816..2914    +  CDS            MBP (fragment): maltose binding protein from E. coli; malE (mutated); This version of the gene does not encode a signal sequence, so MBP will remain in the cytosol.
   2954..2977    +  CDS            Strep-Tag II: peptide that binds Strep-Tactin®, an engineered form of streptavidin
   3017..3337    +  CDS            FKBP1A: FKB1A_HUMAN - Also known as FKBP1, FKBP12. Experimental evidence at protein level: Swiss-Prot protein existence level 1. Keeps in an inactive conformation TGFBR1, the TGF-beta type I serine/threonine kinase receptor, preventing TGF-beta receptor activation in absence of ligand. Recruits SMAD7 to ACVR1B which prevents the association of SMAD2 and SMAD3 with the activin receptor complex, thereby blocking the activin signal. May modulate the RYR1 calcium channel activity. PPIases accelerate the folding of proteins. It catalyzes the cis-trans isomerization of proline imidic peptide bonds in oligop
   3365..3658    +  CDS            MTOR (fragment): MTOR_HUMAN - Also known as FRAP, FRAP1, FRAP2, RAFT1, RAPT1. Experimental evidence at protein level: Swiss-Prot protein existence level 1. Serine/threonine protein kinase which is a central regulator of cellular metabolism, growth and survival in response to hormones, growth factors, nutrients, energy and stress signals (PubMed:12087098, PubMed:12150925, PubMed:12150926, PubMed:12231510, PubMed:12718876, PubMed:14651849, PubMed:15268862, PubMed:15467718, PubMed:15545625, PubMed:15718470, PubMed:18497260, PubMed:18762023, PubMed:18925875, PubMed:20516213, PubMed:20537536, PubMed:21659604, PubMe
   3647..4312    +  CDS            POLG_TVMV (fragment): Experimental evidence at protein level: Swiss-Prot protein existence level 1. [Nuclear inclusion protein A]: has RNA-binding and proteolytic activities. From Tobacco vein mottling virus (TVMV).
   4373..4416    +  terminator     rrnB T1 terminator: Escherichia coli rrnB; transcription terminator T1 from the E. coli rrnB gene
   4457..4484    +  terminator     T7Te terminator: phage T7 early transcription terminator
   4620..4724    +  promoter       AmpR promoter: bla
   4725..770     +  CDS            AmpR (across the origin): β-lactamase; bla; confers resistance to ampicillin, carbenicillin, and related antibiotics
>Addgene plasmid #137118 | pFLinkC-AI(GPG)-FKBP12(P9)-FRB(GPG)-TVMV | addgene full sequence | sequence record 271259 | Addgene NGS Result
TAAAAGATGCTGAAGATCAGTTGGGTGCACGAGTGGGTTACATCGAACTGGATCTCAACAGCGGTAAGAT
CCTTGAGAGTTTTCGCCCCGAAGAACGTTTTCCAATGATGAGCACTTTTAAAGTTCTGCTATGTGGCGCG
GTATTATCCCGTATTGACGCCGGGCAAGAGCAACTCGGTCGCCGCATACACTATTCTCAGAATGACTTGG
TTGAGTACTCACCAGTCACAGAAAAGCATCTTACGGATGGCATGACAGTAAGAGAATTATGTAGTGCTGC
CATAACCATGAGTGATAACACAGCGGCCAACTTACTTCTGACAACGATCGGAGGACCGAAGGAGCTAACC
GCTTTTTTGCACAACATGGGGGATCATGTAACTCGCCTTGATCGTTGGGAACCGGAGCTGAATGAAGCCA
TACCAAACGACGAGCGTGACACCACGATGCCTGTAGCGATGGCAACAACGTTGCGCAAACTATTAACTGG
CGAACTACTTACTCTAGCTTCCCGGCAACAATTAATAGACTGGATGGAGGCGGATAAAGTTGCAGGACCA
CTTCTTCGCTCAGCACTTCCAGCTGGTTGGTTTATTGCTGATAAATCTGGAGCCGGTGAGCGTGGATCTC
GCGGTATCATAGCAGCACTGGGGCCAGATGGTAAGCCCTCCCGTATCGTAGTTATCTACACGACGGGGAG
TCAGGCAACTATGGATGAACGAAATAGACAGATCGCTGAGATAGGTGCCTCACTGATTAAGCATTGGTAA
CTGTCAGACCAAGTTTACTCATATATACTTTGAATTCAAACTTCATTTTTAATTTAAAAGGATCTAGGTG
AAGATCCTTTTTGATAATCTCATGACCAAAATCCCTTAACGTGAGTTTTCGTTCCACTGAGCGTCAGACC
CCGTAGAAAAGATCAAAGGATCTTCTTGAGATCCTTTTTTTCTGCGCGTAATCTGCTGCTTGCAAACAAA
AAAACCACCGCTACCAGCGGTGGTTTGTTTGCCGGATCAAGAGCTACCAACTCTTTTTCCGAAGGTAACT
GGCTTCAGCAGAGCGCAGATACCAAATACTGTTCTTCTAGTGTAGCCGTAGTTAGGCCACCACTTCAAGA
ACTCTGTAGCACCGCCTACATACCTCGCTCTGCTAATCCTGTTACCAGTGGCTGCTGCCAGTGGCGATAA
GTCGTGTCTTACCGGGTTGGACTCAAGACGATAGTTACCGGATAAGGCGCAGCGGTCGGGCTGAACGGGG
GGTTCGTGCACACAGCCCAGCTTGGAGCGAACGACCTACACCGAACTGAGATACCTACAGCGTGAGCTAT
GAGAAAGCGCCACGCTTCCCGAAGGGAGAAAGGCGGACAGGTATCCGGTAAGCGGCAGGGTCGGAACAGG
AGAGCGCACGAGGGAGCTTCCAGGGGGAAACGCCTGGTATCTTTATAGTCCTGTCGGGTTTCGCCACCTC
TGACTTGAGCGTCGATTTTTGTGATCTCGTCAGGGGGGCGGAGCCTATGGAAAAACGCCAGCAACGCGGC
CTTTTTACGGTTCCTGGCCTTTTGCTGGCCTTTTGCTCACATGTTCTTTCCTGCGTTATCCCCTGATTCT
GTGGATAACCGTATTACCGCCAATTGATGTCGGCGATATAGGCGCCAGCAACCGCACCTGTGGCGCCGGT
GATGCCGGCCACGATGCGTCCGGCGTAGAGGATCGAGATCTCGATCCCGCGAAATTCTAGAGTAATACGA
CTCACTATAGGGAGAAATAATTTTGTTTAACTTTAAAAAAAAAAAGAAGGAGAATAATCTATGGGGAAAA
TCGAAGAAGGTAAACTGGTAATCTGGATTAACGGCGATAAAGGCTATAACGGTCTGGCTGAAGTCGGTAA
GAAATTCGAGAAAGATACCGGAATTAAAGTCACCGTTGAGCATCCGGATAAACTGGAAGAGAAATTCCCA
CAGGTTGCGGCAACTGGCGATGGCCCTGACATTATCTTCTGGGCACACGACCGCTTTGGTGGCTACGCTC
AATCTGGCCTGTTGGCTGAAATCACCCCGGACAAAGCGTTCCAGGACAAGCTGTATCCGTTTACCTGGGA
TGCCGTACGTTACAACGGCAAGCTGATTGCTTACCCGATCGCTGTTGAAGCGTTATCGCTGATTTATAAC
AAAGATCTGCTGCCGAACCCGCCAAAAACCTGGGAAGAGATCCCGGCGCTGGATAAAGAACTGAAAGCGA
AAGGTAAGAGCGCGCTGATGTTCAACCTGCAAGAACCGTACTTCACCTGGCCGCTGATTGCTGCTGACGG
GGGTTATGCGTTCAAGTATGAAAACGGCAAGTACGACATTAAAGACGTGGGCGTGGATAACGCTGGCGCG
AAAGCGGGTCTGACCTTCCTGGTTGACCTGATTAAAAACAAACACATGAATGCAGACACCGATTACTCCA
TCGCAGAAGCTGCCTTTAATAAAGGCGAAACAGCGATGACCATCAACGGCCCGTGGGCATGGTCCAACAT
CGACACCAGCAAAGTGAATTATGGTGTAACGGTACTGCCGACCTTCAAGGGTCAACCATCCAAACCGTTC
GTTGGCGTGCTGAGCGCAGGTATTAACGCCGCCAGTCCGAACAAAGAGCTGGCAAAAGAGTTCCTCGAAA
ACTATCTGCTGACTGATGAAGGTCTGGAAGCGGTTAATAAAGACAAACCGCTGGGTGCCGTAGCGCTGAA
GTCTTACGAGGAAGAGTTGGTGAAAGATCCGCGTATTGCCGCCACTATGGAAAACGCCCAGAAAGGTGAA
ATCATGCCGAACATCCCGCAGATGTCCGCTTTCTGGTATGCCGTGCGTACTGCGGTGATCAACGCCGCCA
GCGGTCGTCAGACTGTCGATGAAGCCCTGAAAGACGCGCAGACTAATTCGAGCTCGGAGAACCTGTATTT
CCAGTCCAGTGGCTGGAGCCACCCGCAGTTCGAAAAGTCAGGAGGTCGCGAATATGTGCGCTTTGCGCCG
GGTCCGGGGGTGCAGGTGGAAACCATTTCTCCAGGCGATGGCCGTACGTTCCCGAAGCGCGGTCAAACAT
GCGTAGTCCATTACACCGGTATGCTGGAAGATGGCAAAAAGTTCGATTCGTCCCGTGACCGCAACAAACC
CTTTAAGTTCATGTTGGGAAAACAAGAAGTTATCCGTGGCTGGGAGGAAGGCGTAGCGCAAATGTCCGTT
GGACAACGTGCAAAATTGACAATCTCTCCCGACTACGCGTATGGAGCGACCGGCCATCCAGGTATCATTC
CACCTCACGCTACACTGGTGTTCGATGTTGAACTGCTGAAACTGGAAGGTCCGCCTCCACCACCTCCGCC
AGGGATTCTGTGGCACGAGATGTGGCATGAGGGCCTGGAAGAGGCATCTCGTCTGTATTTTGGTGAACGC
AACGTTAAAGGTATGTTCGAGGTTTTGGAGCCACTTCACGCTATGATGGAGCGCGGTCCACAGACCTTGA
AAGAAACCTCGTTTAATCAAGCGTATGGCCGTGATCTGATGGAGGCACAGGAGTGGTGTCGTAAGTACAT
GAAGAGTGGGAACGTAAAGGACCTGACTCAGGCGTGGGATCTGTATTACCACGTGTTCCGTCGCATTGGT
CCGGGGTCCAAGGCGCTTCTGAAAGGCGTGCGTGACTTCAATCCTATTTCTGCCTGTGTATGTTTGTTAG
AGAACAGTTCTGACGGCCACTCTGAAAGGCTATTCGGTATAGGCTTCGGACCGTACATCATCGCCAACCA
ACACCTATTTAGAAGAAATAACGGCGAACTGACCATCAAAACCATGCACGGTGAGTTCAAAGTTAAGAAC
TCCACTCAGCTTCAGATGAAACCTGTTGAAGGAAGAGATATTATAGTGATTAAGATGGCAAAAGACTTTC
CGCCATTTCCACAAAAATTGAAATTTCGTCAGCCGACCATAAAAGATAGAGTTTGTATGGTAAGTACTAA
CTTTCAACAGAAATCAGTCTCAAGTCTTGTTAGCGAAAGTAGTCACATTGTGCACAAAGAGGATACTAGC
TTTTGGCAGCACTGGATAACTACGAAAGACGGTCAGTGTGGTAGTCCATTGGTATCAATTATAGACGGAA
ATATATTAGGTATCCACAGTCTAACTCATACTACCAATGGTTCCAATTATTTCGTCGAGTTTCCTGAAAA
GTTTGTGGCGACTTATCTGGACGCAGCCGACGGATGGTGCAAAAACTGGAAGTTTAACGCAGACAAAATA
AGTTGGGGATCATTCACCTTAGTTGAGGATGCACCGGAGGACGGCATTGCATAAAGCCCCGACAGTAAAA
AGAGACCCTGACTAGCCGATTCCAGGCATCAAATAAAACGAAAGGCCCAGTCTTTCGACTGAGCCTTTCG
TTTTATCTGTTGTTTGTCGGTGAACGCTCTCTACTAGAGTCACACTGGCTCACCTTCGGGTGGGCCTTTC
TGCGTTTATACTCCGGGAGCTGCATGTGTCAGAGGTTTAACGAAAGGGCCTCGTGATACGCCTATTTTTA
TAGGTTAATGTCATGATAATAATGGTTTCTTAGACGTCAGGTGGCAGGCTTACTTTTCGGGGAAATGTGC
GCGGAACCCCTATTTGTTTATTTTTCTAAATACATTCAAATATGTATCCGCTCATGAGACAATAACCCTG
ATAAATGCTTCAATAATATTGAAAAAGGAAGAGTATGAGTATTCAACATTTCCGTGTCGCCCTTATTCCC
TTTTTTGCGGCATTTTGCCTTCCTGTTTTTGCTCACCCAGAAACGCTGGTGAAAG
